>Addgene plasmid #80139 | IRES-mCherry | addgene full sequence | sequence record 418714 | Addgene NGS Result
GTGGGCTCTTTTATTGAGCTCGGGGAGCAGAAGCGCGCGAACAGAAGCGAGAAGCGAACTGATTGGTTAG
TTCAAATAAGGCACAGGGTCATTTCAGGTCCTTGGGGCACCCTGGAAACATCTGATGGTTCTCTAGAAAC
TGCTGAGGGCGGGACCGCATCTGGGGACCATCTGTTCTTGGCCCTGAGCCGGGGCAGGAACTGCTTACCA
CAGATATCCTGTTTGGCCCATATTCTGCTGTCTCTCTGTTCCTAACCTTGATCTGAACTTCTCTATTCTC
AGTTATGTATTTTCCATGCCTTGCAAAATGGCGTTACTTAAGCTAGCTTGCCAAACCTACAGGTGGGGTC
TTTCATTCCCCCCTTTTTCTGGAGACTAAATAAAATCTTTTATTTTATCGATGCTTACTTGTACAGCTCG
TCCATGCCGCCGGTGGAGTGGCGGCCCTCGGCGCGTTCGTACTGTTCCACGATGGTGTAGTCCTCGTTGT
GGGAGGTGATGTCCAACTTGATGTTGACGTTGTAGGCGCCGGGCAGCTGCACGGGCTTCTTGGCCTTGTA
GGTGGTCTTGACCTCAGCGTCGTAGTGGCCGCCGTCCTTCAGCTTCAGCCTCTGCTTGATCTCGCCCTTC
AGGGCGCCGTCCTCGGGGTACATCCGCTCGGAGGAGGCCTCCCAGCCCATGGTCTTCTTCTGCATTACGG
GGCCGTCGGAGGGGAAGTTGGTGCCGCGCAGCTTCACCTTGTAGATGAACTCGCCGTCCTGCAGGGAGGA
GTCCTGGGTCACGGTCACCACGCCGCCGTCCTCGAAGTTCATCACGCGCTCCCACTTGAAGCCCTCGGGG
AAGGACAGCTTCAAGTAGTCGGGGATGTCGGCGGGGTGCTTCACGTAGGCCTTGGAGCCGTACATGAACT
GAGGGGACAGGATGTCCCAGGCGAAGGGCAGGGGGCCACCCTTGGTCACCTTCAGCTTGGCGGTCTGGGT
GCCCTCGTAGGGGCGGCCCTCGCCCTCGCCCTCGATCTCGAACTCGTGGCCGTTCACGGAGCCCTCCATG
TGCACCTTGAAGCGCATGAACTCCTTGATGATGGCCATGTTATCCTCCTCGCCCTTGCTCACCATGGTGG
CACTAGTCATGGTTGTGGCCATATTATCATCGTGTTCTTCAAAGGAAAACCACGTCCCCGTGGTTCGGGG
GGCCTAGACGTTTTTTTAACCTCGACTAAACACATGTAAAGCATGTGTACCGAGGCCCCAGATCAGATCC
CATACAATGGGGTACCTTCTGGGCATCCTTCAGCCCCTTGTTGAATACGCTTGAGGAGAGCCATTTGACT
CTTTCCACAACTATCCAACTCACAACGTGGCACTGGGGTTGTGCCGCCTTTGCAGGTGTATCTTATACAC
GTGGCTTTTGGCCGCAGAGGCACCTGTCGCCAGGTGGGGGGTTCCGCTGCCTGCAAAGGGTCGCTACAGA
CGTTGTTTGTCTTCAAGAAGCTTCCAGAGGAACTGCTTCCTTCACGACATTCAACAGACCTTGCATTCCT
TTGGCGAGAGGGGAAAGACCCCTAGGAATGCTCGTCAAGAAGACAGGGCCAGGTTTCCGGGCCCTCACAT
TGCCAAAAGACGGCAATATGGTGGAAAATAACATATAGACAAACGCACACCGGCCTTATTCCAAGCGGCT
TCGGCCAGTAACGTTAGGGGGGGGGGAGGGAGAGGGATAACTTCGTATAGCAGAATTCGTTAACCTCGAG
AGATCTAATTCCGGCGCCTAGAGAAGGAGTGAGGGCTGGATAAAGGGAGGATCGAGGCGGGGTCGAACGA
GGAGGTTCAAGGGGGAGAGACGGGGCGGATGGAGGAAGAGGAGGCGGAGGCTTAGGGTGTACAAAGGGCT
TGACCCAGGGAGGGGGGTCAAAAGCCAAGGCTTCCCAGGTCACGATGTAGGGGACCTGGTCTGGGTGTCC
ATGCGGGCCAGGTGAAAAGACCTTGATCTTAACCTGGGTGATGAGGTCTCGGTTAAAGGTGCCGTCTCGC
GGCCATCCGACGTTAAAGGTTGGCCATTCTGCAGAGCAGAAGGTAACCCAACGTCTCTTCTTGACATCTA
CCGACTGGTTGTGAGCGATCCGCTCGACATCTTTCCAGTGACCTAAGGTCAAACTTAAGGGAGTGGTAAC
AGTCTGGCCCTAATTTTCAGACAAATACAGAAACACAGTCAGACAGAGACAACACAGAACGATGCTGCAG
CGCTGCAGCAGACAAGACGCGCGGCTTCGGTTCCAAACCGAAAGCAAAAATTCAGACGGAGGCGGGAACT
GTTTTAGGTTCTCGTCTCCTACCAGAACCACATATCCTGACGGGGTCGGATTCCACATCGACTCCCTTCC
TCAGGTCGGGCCACAAAAACGGCCCCCAAAGTCCCTGGGACGTCTCCCAGGGTTGCGGCCGGGTGTTCAG
AACTCGTCAGTTCCACCACGGGTCCGCCAGATACAGAGCTAGTTAGCTAACTAGTACAGACGCAGGCGCA
AACATTAGATGCCGGCACAAACACGCACAAAGACAGAGACAGACACGAAACGACCGCTGGCCAGCTTACC
TCCCGGCGGGGGGGTCGGTGGTCCCTGGGCAGGGGTCTCCAAATCTCGGTGGAACCTCCAAATGAAAGAC
CCCCGAGGTGGGCAGTCAATCAATCTGAGGAGACCCTCCCAAGGATCAGCGAGTCCACGATTCGGATGCA
AACAGCAAGAGGCTTTATTGGGAATACGGGTACCCGGGCGACGCAGTCTATCGGAGGACTGGCGCGCCGA
GTGAGGGGTTGTGGGCTCTTTTATTGAGCTCGGGGAGCAGAAGCGCGCGAACAGAAGCGAGAAGCGAACT
GATTGGTTAGTTCAAATAAGGCACAGGGTCATTTCAGGTCCTTGGGGCACCCTGGAAACATCTGATGGTT
CTCTAGAAACTGCTGAGGGCGGGACCGCATCTGGGGACCATCTGTTCTTGGCCCTGAGCCGGGGCAGGAA
CTGCTTACCACAGATATCCTGTTTGGCCCATATTCTGCTGTCTCTCTGTTCCTAACCTTGATCTGAACTT
CTCTATTCTCAGTTATGTATTTTCCATGCCTTGCAAAATGGCGTTACTTAAGCTAGCTTGCCAAACCTAC
AGGTGGGGTCTTTCATTCCCCCCTTTTTCTGGAGACTAAATAAAATCTTTTATTTTATCTATGGCTCGTA
CTCTATAGGCTTCAGCTGGTGATATTGTTGAGTCAAAACTAGAGCCTGGACCACTGATATCCTGTCTTTA
ACAAATTGGACTAATCGCCTCTACGCCGGACGCATCGTGGCCGGCATCACCGGCGCCACAGGTGCGGTTG
CTGGCGCCTATATCGCCGACATCACCGATGGGGAAGATCGGGCTCGCCACTTCGGGCTCATGAGCGCTTG
TTTCGGCGTGGGTATGGTGGCAGGCCCCGTGGCCGGGGGACTGTTGGGCGCCATCTCCTTGCATGCACCA
TTCCTTGCGCCGTCGTTTTACAACGTCGTGACTGGGAAAACCCTGGCGTTACCCAACTTAATCGCCTTGC
AGCACATCCCCCTTTCGCCAGCTGGCGTAATAGCGAAGAGGCCCGCACCGATCGCCCTTCCCAACAGTTG
CGCAGCCTGAATGGCGAATGGCGCCTGATGCGGTATTTTCTCCTTACGCATCTGTGCGGTATTTCACACC
GCATATGGTGCACTCTCAGTACAATCTGCTCTGATGCCGCATAGTTAAGCCAGCCCCGACACCCGCCAAC
ACCCGCTGACGCGCCCTGACGGGCTTGTCTGCTCCCGGCATCCGCTTACAGACAAGCTGTGACCGTCTCC
GGGAGCTGCATGTGTCAGAGGTTTTCACCGTCATCACCGAAACGCGCGAGACGAAAGGGCCTCGTGATAC
GCCTATTTTTATAGGTTAATGTCATGATAATAATGGTTTCTTAGACGTCAGGTGGCACTTTTCGGGGAAA
TGTGCGCGGAACCCCTATTTGTTTATTTTTCTAAATACATTCAAATATGTATCCGCTCATGAGACAATAA
CCCTGATAAATGCTTCAATAATATTGAAAAAGGAAGAGTATGAGTATTCAACATTTCCGTGTCGCCCTTA
TTCCCTTTTTTGCGGCATTTTGCCTTCCTGTTTTTGCTCACCCAGAAACGCTGGTGAAAGTAAAAGATGC
TGAAGATCAGTTGGGTGCACGAGTGGGTTACATCGAACTGGATCTCAACAGCGGTAAGATCCTTGAGAGT
TTTCGCCCCGAAGAACGTTTTCCAATGATGAGCACTTTTAAAGTTCTGCTATGTGGCGCGGTATTATCCC
GTATTGACGCCGGGCAAGAGCAACTCGGTCGCCGCATACACTATTCTCAGAATGACTTGGTTGAGTACTC
ACCAGTCACAGAAAAGCATCTTACGGATGGCATGACAGTAAGAGAATTATGCAGTGCTGCCATAACCATG
AGTGATAACACTGCGGCCAACTTACTTCTGACAACGATCGGAGGACCGAAGGAGCTAACCGCTTTTTTGC
ACAACATGGGGGATCATGTAACTCGCCTTGATCGTTGGGAACCGGAGCTGAATGAAGCCATACCAAACGA
CGAGCGTGACACCACGATGCCTGTAGCAATGGCAACAACGTTGCGCAAACTATTAACTGGCGAACTACTT
ACTCTAGCTTCCCGGCAACAATTAATAGACTGGATGGAGGCGGATAAAGTTGCAGGACCACTTCTGCGCT
CGGCCCTTCCGGCTGGCTGGTTTATTGCTGATAAATCTGGAGCCGGTGAGCGTGGGTCTCGCGGTATCAT
TGCAGCACTGGGGCCAGATGGTAAGCCCTCCCGTATCGTAGTTATCTACACGACGGGGAGTCAGGCAACT
ATGGATGAACGAAATAGACAGATCGCTGAGATAGGTGCCTCACTGATTAAGCATTGGTAACTGTCAGACC
AAGTTTACTCATATATACTTTAGATTGATTTAAAACTTCATTTTTAATTTAAAAGGATCTAGGTGAAGAT
CCTTTTTGATAATCTCATGACCAAAATCCCTTAACGTGAGTTTTCGTTCCACTGAGCGTCAGACCCCGTA
GAAAAGATCAAAGGATCTTCTTGAGATCCTTTTTTTCTGCGCGTAATCTGCTGCTTGCAAACAAAAAAAC
CACCGCTACCAGCGGTGGTTTGTTTGCCGGATCAAGAGCTACCAACTCTTTTTCCGAAGGTAACTGGCTT
CAGCAGAGCGCAGATACCAAATACTGTTCTTCTAGTGTAGCCGTAGTTAGGCCACCACTTCAAGAACTCT
GTAGCACCGCCTACATACCTCGCTCTGCTAATCCTGTTACCAGTGGCTGCTGCCAGTGGCGATAAGTCGT
GTCTTACCGGGTTGGACTCAAGACGATAGTTACCGGATAAGGCGCAGCGGTCGGGCTGAACGGGGGGTTC
GTGCACACAGCCCAGCTTGGAGCGAACGACCTACACCGAACTGAGATACCTACAGCGTGAGCTATGAGAA
AGCGCCACGCTTCCCGAAGGGAGAAAGGCGGACAGGTATCCGGTAAGCGGCAGGGTCGGAACAGGAGAGC
GCACGAGGGAGCTTCCAGGGGGAAACGCCTGGTATCTTTATAGTCCTGTCGGGTTTCGCCACCTCTGACT
TGAGCGTCGATTTTTGTGATGCTCGTCAGGGGGGCGGAGCCTATGGAAAAACGCCAGCAACGCGGCCTTT
TTACGGTTCCTGGCCTTTTGCTGGCCTTTTGCTCACATGTTCTTTCCTGCGTTATCCCCTGATTCTGTGG
ATAACCGTATTACCGCCTTTGAGTGAGCTGATACCGCTCGCCGCAGCCGAACGACCGAGCGCAGCGAGTC
AGTGAGCGAGGAAGCGGAAGAGCGCCCAATACGCAAACCGCCTCTCCCCGCGCGTTGGCCGATTCATTAA
TGCAGCTGGCACGACAGGTTTCCCGACTGGAAAGCGGGCAGTGAGCGCAACGCAATTAATGTGAGTTAGC
TCACTCATTAGGCACCCCAGGCTTTACACTTTATGCTTCCGGCTCGTATGTTGTGTGGAATTGTGAGCGG
ATAACAATTTCACAATTCTCCCCAGCTCTTTCTGCGCTGTCCATAATGAACTATTTCAGGAGTATTGGAG
TATGTGGATTCAAAACAGTGGCTAATTGAGTCAGGATTACTTAATATTCGACTCCTACCCTCAGAATGTT
GTTCTCCAACTTCAAGAAACTGTTACCCATGAAAGACCCCCGCTGACGGGTAGTCAATCACTCAGAGGAG
ACCCTCCCAAGGAACAGCGAGACCACAAGTCGGATGCAACTGCAAGAGGGTTTATTGGATACACGGGTAC
CCGGGCGACGCAGTCTATCGGAGGACTGGCGCGCCGAGTGAGGGGTT
Features (pLannotate 1.2.2; 18 found; start..end, strand, type, name):
    408..1115    -  CDS            mCherry: mCherry is a basic (constitutively fluorescent) red fluorescent protein published in 2004, derived from Discosoma sp.. It is reported to be a very rapidly-maturing monomer with low acid sensitivity.
   1131..1716    -  misc_feature   IRES2: internal ribosome entry site (IRES) of the encephalomyocarditis virus (EMCV)
   1763..2179    -  CDS            gag (truncated): truncated Moloney murine leukemia virus (MMLV) gag gene lacking the start codon
   2246..2587    -  misc_feature   MESV Ψ: packaging signal of murine embryonic stem cell virus
   2651..3167    -  LTR            5' LTR: 5' long terminal repeat from murine embryonic stem cell virus
   3209..3307    -  CDS            env (fragment): murine leukemia virus gPr80 envelope polyprotein precursor; env; proteolytically cleaved into gp70SU and p15TM subunits
   3308..3509    +  CDS            TcR (fragment): tetracycline efflux protein; tet; confers resistance to tetracycline
   3509..3658    +  CDS            lacZα (fragment): LacZα fragment of β-galactosidase; lacZ fragment
   3664..3763    -  misc_feature   bom (fragment): basis of mobility region from pBR322
   3865..3900    -  CDS            rop (fragment): Rop protein, which maintains plasmids at low copy number; rop
   3995..4099    +  promoter       AmpR promoter: bla
   4100..4960    +  CDS            AmpR: β-lactamase; bla; confers resistance to ampicillin, carbenicillin, and related antibiotics
   5131..5719    +  rep_origin     ori: high-copy-number ColE1/pMB1/pBR322/pUC origin of replication
   5902..5994    +  CDS            lacI (fragment): lac repressor; lacI; The lac repressor binds to the lac operator to inhibit transcription in E. coli. This inhibition can be relieved by adding lactose or isopropyl-β-D-thiogalactopyranoside (IPTG).
   6007..6028    +  protein_bind   CAP binding site: CAP binding activates transcription in the presence of cAMP. E. coli catabolite activator protein
   6043..6073    +  promoter       lac promoter: promoter for the E. coli lac operon
   6081..6097    +  protein_bind   lac operator: The lac repressor binds to the lac operator to inhibit transcription in E. coli. This inhibition can be relieved by adding lactose or isopropyl-β-D-thiogalactopyranoside (IPTG). lac repressor encoded by lacI
   6259..356     -  LTR            3' LTR (across the origin): 3' long terminal repeat from murine embryonic stem cell virus
