[The description below was written by a language model from this plasmid's Addgene catalogue record and pLannotate feature annotations shown in this document.]
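Description:
IRES-mCherry is an empty gammaretroviral expression backbone built on MSCV2.2, intended for delivering a gene of interest into mammalian cells together with a red fluorescent marker. In bacteria it is maintained through a high-copy ColE1/pUC-type origin and selected with ampicillin via the β-lactamase gene and its native promoter. The annotation also picks up short remnants of earlier cloning vectors (fragments of tetracycline resistance, lacZα, bom, rop and lacI, plus a lac promoter/operator region). These are backbone leftovers with no evident functional role.

The viral cassette, annotated on the reverse strand of the 6,417 nt sequence, runs from a murine embryonic stem cell virus 5' LTR through the MESV Ψ packaging signal and a truncated, start-codon-deficient MMLV gag segment, which typically extends the packaging region and improves encapsidation of the genomic RNA. Downstream lies the EMCV internal ribosome entry site followed by the mCherry coding sequence, and the unit closes with the 3' LTR, which spans the numbering origin. No internal promoter is annotated, so transcription is presumably driven by the 5' LTR. A gene inserted by restriction cloning between the gag remnant and the IRES would be expressed from the same bicistronic transcript as mCherry, which is translated independently rather than fused, so red fluorescence reports transduced cells. Because gag is truncated and only a small env fragment is present, packaging functions must be supplied in trans to produce virus. As deposited, it carries no insert and can serve as a cloning recipient or as an mCherry-only control. The record does not specify the cloning sites.
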