Addgene plasmid #80139: IRES-mCherry
Purpose: (Empty Backbone) empty retroviral vector with IRES-mCherry
Depositing lab: Ellen Rothenberg. Depositing organization: California Institute of Technology. Publication: Positive feedback between PU.1 and the cell cycle controls myeloid differentiation. Kueh HY, Champhekar A, Nutt SL, Elowitz MB, Rothenberg EV. Science. 2013 Aug 9;341(6146):670-3. doi: 10.1126/science.1240831. Epub 2013 Jul 18. PubMed 23868921.
Backbone
  Vector backbone: MSCV2.2
  Vector type: Mammalian Expression, Retroviral
  Tag / fusion protein: IRES-mCherry (C terminal on backbone)
Growth in bacteria
  Bacterial resistance: Ampicillin, 100 μg/mL
  Growth temperature: 30°C
  Growth strain: NEB Stable
  Copy number: High Copy
Gene/Insert
  Cloning method: Restriction Enzyme
  Sequencing primers: 5′ pLXSN5'; 3′ mCherry-R
Terms and licenses: Academic/Nonprofit Terms; Industry Terms: Not Available to Industry
How to cite: IRES-mCherry was a gift from Ellen Rothenberg (Addgene plasmid # 80139 ; http://n2t.net/addgene:80139 ; RRID:Addgene_80139)
