>Addgene plasmid #80139 | IRES-mCherry | addgene partial sequence | sequence record 153161 | pLXSN5 5'-CCCTTGAACCTCCTCGTTCGACC-3'
CTCCCTTTATCCAGCCCTCACTCCTTCTCTAGGCGCCGGAATTAGATCTCTCGAGGTTAACGAATTCTGC
TATACGAAGTTATCCCTCTCCCTCCCCCCCCCCTAACGTTACTGGCCGAAGCCGCTTGGAATAAGGCCGG
TGTGCGTTTGTCTATATGTTATTTTCCACCATATTGCCGTCTTTTGGCAATGTGAGGGCCCGGAAACCTG
GCCCTGTCTTCTTGACGAGCATTCCTAGGGGTCTTTCCCCTCTCGCCAAAGGAATGCAAGGTCTGTTGAA
TGTCGTGAAGGAAGCAGTTCCTCTGGAAGCTTCTTGAAGACAAACAACGTCTGTAGCGACCCTTTGCAGG
CAGCGGAACCCCCCACCTGGCGACAGGTGCCTCTGCGGCCAAAAGCCACGTGTATAAGATACACCTGCAA
AGGCGGCACAACCCCAGTGCCACGTTGTGAGTTGGATAGTTGTGGAAAGAGTCAAATGGCTCTCCTCAAG
CGTATTCAACAAGGGGCTGAAGGATGCCCAGAAGGTACCCCATTGTATGGGATCTGATCTGGGGCCTCGG
TACACATGCTTTACATGTGTTTAGTCGAGGTTAAAAAAACGTCTAGGCCCCCCGAACCACGGGGACGTGG
TTTTCCTTTGAAGAACACGATGATAATATGGCCACAACCATGACTAGTGCCACCATGGTGAGCAAGGGCG
AGGAGGATAACATGGCCATCATCAAGGAGTTCATGCGCTTCAAGGTGCACATGGAGGGCTCCGTGAACGG
CCACGAGTTCGAGATCGAGGGCGAGGGCGAGGGCCGCCCCTACGAGGGCACCCAGACCGCCAAGCTGAAG
GTGACCAAGGGTGGCCCCCTGCCCTTCGCCTGGGACATCCTGTCCCCTCAGTTCATGTACGGCTCCAAGG
CCTACGTGAAGCACCCCGCCGA
