>Addgene plasmid #80139 | IRES-mCherry | addgene partial sequence | sequence record 153164 | IRES-F 5'-TGGCTCTCCTCAAGCGTATT-3'
CCAGAAGGTACCCCATTGTATGGGATCTGATCTGGGGCCTCGGTACACATGCTTTACATGTGTTTAGTCG
AGGTTAAAAAAACGTCTAGGCCCCCCGAACCACGGGGACGTGGTTTTCCTTTGAAGAACACGATGATAAT
ATGGCCACAACCATGACTAGTGCCACCATGGTGAGCAAGGGCGAGGAGGATAACATGGCCATCATCAAGG
AGTTCATGCGCTTCAAGGTGCACATGGAGGGCTCCGTGAACGGCCACGAGTTCGAGATCGAGGGCGAGGG
CGAGGGCCGCCCCTACGAGGGCACCCAGACCGCCAAGCTGAAGGTGACCAAGGGTGGCCCCCTGCCCTTC
GCCTGGGACATCCTGTCCCCTCAGTTCATGTACGGCTCCAAGGCCTACGTGAAGCACCCCGCCGACATCC
CCGACTACTTGAAGCTGTCCTTCCCCGAGGGCTTCAAGTGGGAGCGCGTGATGAACTTCGAGGACGGCGG
CGTGGTGACCGTGACCCAGGACTCCTCCCTGCAGGACGGCGAGTTCATCTACAAGGTGAAGCTGCGCGGC
ACCAACTTCCCCTCCGACGGCCCCGTAATGCAGAAGAAGACCATGGGCTGGGAGGCCTCCTCCGAGCGGA
TGTACCCCGAGGACGGCGCCCTGAAGGGCGAGATCAAGCAGAGGCTGAAGCTGAAGGACGGCGGCCACTA
CGACGCTGAGGTCAAGACCACCTACAAGGCCAAGAAGCCCGTGCAGCTGCCCGGCGCCTACAACGTCAAC
ATCAAGTTGGACATCACCTCCCACAACGAGGACTACACCATCGTGGAACAGTACGAACGCGCCGAGGGCC
GCCACTCCACCGGCGGCATGGACGAGCTGTACAAGTAAGCATCGATAAAATAAAAGATTTTATTTAGTCT
CCAGAAAAAGGGGGGAATGAAAGACCCCACCTGTAGGTTTGGCAAGCTAGCTTAAGTAACGCCATTTTGC
AAGGCATGGAAAATACATAACTGAGAATAGAGAAGTTCAGATCAAGGTTAG
